>Addgene plasmid #183636 | PET28-FnCas12a-EP16 | addgene full sequence | sequence record 375575 | Addgene NGS Result
ATCCGGATATAGTTCCTCCTTTCAGCAAAAAACCCCTCAAGACCCGTTTAGAGGCCCCAAGGGGTTATGC
TAGTTATTGCTCAGCGGTGGCAGCAGCCAACTCAGCTTCCTTTCGGGCTTTGTTAGCAGCCGGATCTCAC
TCGAGTCAATTGTTGCGGTTCTGCACGAACTCAAAGTACTCCTCGTTCTTGATGACCAGGTTCAGCTTCT
TGCCCTCCTGATTGTTCTTGATCCTGCCCAGCAGCATCAGGCCCTTCAGGCCGATGTGATAGGCGCCGTT
GGCGTCGGCATCCTGAGGCATATTCTTGGGGGCCTGTCTGCTGTCGAAGAAGTTGCCGTTCACATCGGCC
ACGGGGGAGATCAGGTAGTCCAGCTCTGTGCCGGTCTTGCTGTTCCGCATCTGCAGGATTGTATTCAGCA
CGGAGGTCAGCTTGGCGAAAAACTTCTTATCGCTCTCGCCACAGATGGCGGCCTTGATGCACTCGCCGTG
GCCATACTCGATGCTGTAGTCCTTCAGCAGCTTCTCCAGCTCCTTTGTTGGGTACACCTCCCGGGTGTCC
CAATTGTGGTTCTTATCGGAATTTCTAAAGTTGATCAGCCGGCTGCCGAAAGAGGCGATGGTCCACTTGC
CCTTGGCGGCCTTGTCGCCAAAGTTCTTATAATCGAAGGAAAACTCGAAGTAGCCCTTGTCCAGATTATA
ACAGATCTTATCGAACTTGCTGAAAAACTCCTGGCTCTTAGACACGGACTCATACTTAGGGTACAGCTGG
TTCACAAAGCCTGTCACGGGGCAGATCTTGGAGGTGAAGCCGGCTGGCACATAGTAGATGATGCCTGTCT
GCTTGCCCATCTTCTTGAATGTCTCAAAGGGGGCGGTCAGCTGGTATGCCCTCAGCACGCCTCCGGTCTT
GTCGAACTCGTTATCCTTAAACACCAGGTAATTCAGCTTCTCGATCAGCATCTTCTCCAGCTTCTGATAC
ACCTGCTTCTCCACCTTAAAGCGGCCCCTCTTAAAGCCGAAGTTCAGATCCTCGAACACCACGATGGCAT
TGTACTCGATGACCAGCTTGGCGATCTCGTGCACCACCTGAGACAGATAGCCCTCCTTCATCTCCTTGAT
ATTGTTGATCTTCTTCCAGTCCTTGCGGGCGGAGTCCCTATCCTTCTCGATGGCGGCCAGCTTATCGTGG
TAGTTTGTCTTCATCCTGTCATTGCCGATGATGTTGAAGGTATCCTGCTTGATGATATTGCCCTTGCCAT
CCACCAGGGTATAGTAGGCCAGGTGTCTCTCGCCCCGGTCGATGCTCAGGATGTGCACATCGTTGGCCTT
CTCCTTCAGCAGCAGATTGATCTCGTCATTAAACTTGTTGGCGCCAGAGGACTTGAAGTTGATTGTGATT
GGACAGTGGAAAAAGAACTTATCCTCGGTGAACCGCTTGTCCTTGATCAGATCGTACTCGAACACGCTCT
CCTTCTTAGGATTGTCCTTATTCTTGTTGGCGATGGCCTCCTTGGCTGGGTGTGTGATCTTCTTAGGGAT
GGACTGCTTCCTGTAAAACAGCTCGGCCTCGCCGTTCAGCTTATACACCACGTCCTGCAGATTTCTCTCA
TCGAACAGGGCCTTCCAGTACAGGGTGTGCAGGTTTGGCCGGCCCTTGGAATAGGCGCTGAAGTCCTTGT
TATAGATCTGGAACAGGTACAGCTTGCCCTGATTCACCACGCTGTCGATGTAGCTCTCAGAGATGTTCTC
AAATGTCAGCTTATAGCCCTGATTCTCCACCTCTCTGTAGAACTCGTCGATGGAGTTGTACCGCTGGGTG
TCGCTAAACCTGAAGCCAAAATCCTTCCACTCAGGGTGCTTGGAGATGCTCTGCTTGTAGAAGTCGATAA
ACTTACGGCAATCCTCGATATTGAACTCAAACTTCTCATAGCCCTTCTGGGGAGAGCCGTTCTTTGTGTG
GGTGGAGTGATTTCTGATCCGCAGGATGTCCTCGGATGGGTTGTAGAACTTGATAGACTTGGCGGAAAAG
AACACCTTAGGCAGCATCTTATTGGCGCCGGGCAGCAGCCTATACACGATCTTCTTGTAGCCCTCGCCCT
TGTTCTCCTTGATGGCCTTGTCATCGAAGATCTTATTGTTCTTCTTATTCATCACGCCCAGATAGTACTT
GTCATCCTTGATGAACAGGATGGCTGTTCTGTTAGGCTCCACATTCTTATCCCAGCCTCTGGCCAGGGTG
CTGTTCTCGAAGTTCAGCTTAAACTTCTCGTCGGAGTAAGGCTTCTGTGTGATATAATTTCTGATCTTGT
TGTACAGGGGCACGATGTTGGCCAGCTCGAAGTAACACTCCTCGAACACCAGATAAAAGTGCTCGTCCTT
ATCCAGGATATTGGCCTTATCCTCAGACTGGGAGATGTGGAAGATCTTCAGCTTGTGCAGCAGATTGTTG
GTCTGGTCCAGCAGATCCTTGATGGCCTTCACGTCATCCTCGGCAGAGGCCTGCAGCAGGTCCTTCTTGC
CCTGGTTCTGGTACTTGATGGAGATCTGGGCCAGATTGTCCTTGTTCTGGGCGATCTCATCAAAGATCAT
GGGGATGGCGGCGAAGTTGGCCAGGATCTCCTCAAATCTGCACTGCTTGTCGATATCCCGGTGCTTATTG
AACTCCTCCAGGGCCAGCTTGATTGTCTCCAGGCTCAGATACTTGGCCTTCTCGGTCTTCTTGGCGATCA
GCTCCTGCTCCTTCTTAGAGGGATTATCCAGGTTCTTTGGGGCGATCTGCTGTGTGATGTACTCCAGCAC
GGCGGTGCCGATCACGCTATAGTCATCAAACACCTGCTGAGACAGGTCGGTCAGGGACTTATCGTTCTTG
AAGTAGATCTTAGACAGGTCCAGCTTCTGGGCCTTCAGGTCATCGAACAGCAGGCTCAGTGTCTCCTTGA
TAGACTTCTCCTCCACGGTCTTGAAGGCGGCGATCTGCTCATAAAAGCTCTGCATTGTGGTCACCACGTC
AGAGTCATCCTCCAGCTTATCGATCACAAAGCTCTTAGACTCTGTATCGGACAGGATCTGCTTGAACAGC
ACGCTCATCTTGTACTTCTTCAGGGTCTTGTCGTTGATCTGCTGGCTATACAGATTGATGTACTCGTTGA
TGCCCTTTCTCTTGGTATTCTCGCCGTTCACAAACTTGCCGCCGATGATTGTATTGAACTTGGTGATGCC
GGACTGGTTCAGGTAATTGTTGAAATTGGCGATCTCAAACACCTCGTCCAGAGAAAACACCCGCTGGTTC
ACCTCGGATGTCTTATAGTCGATATCGAAGGTCAGCTCCTCGGCCAGATCCTTCTTGATCTGCTCGTAAT
TGATGGCCTCGGGGGCCTTGTCCTTCAGGGACTCATACTTGGCCTTGTTCTCCAGGAACTTTGGCAGATT
GTCATCCACGATGCGGTAGATGATGCTTGTAGGGATGTCGTTGCTGCTGTACACGTTCTTCCTGTTCTCG
TGGAAGCCGCTAAAGTATGTGGTCCAGCCCTTAAAGCTCTTGATGATCTCCAGGGCCTCGTCGATATCGG
TGATATCAGAGTTGGCCTTGAACAGCTCGATGCCATTGTCCTTAGACTGCTTCAGCCACAGGATCAGGTC
GGACTCCTGGCCCTTCTTGGCATCGATCAGATTCTGGTTGAACAGATTCTTAAACTTCTCGGAGTCCTTG
ATATACTCGCTGATCTGCTTCTTGATGGTGTCCTTGGCGCTCTTGAAGTCCTTCTGTAGGTTGTCATCGT
CAGACTTCTTCAGCTTGAAATACACGTCGCTGTAATTCTGCAGCAGATCCTCAGAGATGCACACGCTGCT
CAGGATCTCCTCGATAAAGAACTGGTGGTACTTATCGATGATCTGCTTGGCCTTCTTATAGTCCTTGGCG
CGCTTCTCATCGTCCAGGATCAGGCCCCTGGCCTTGATGTTCTCCAGTGTCTTGCCCTGGGGGATCAGCT
CAAACCGCAGGGTCTTGGACAGGCTGTACTTATTCACGAACTCCTGATAGATGCTCATATCCATGGCGCC
CTGAAAATACAGGTTTTCGGTCGTTGGGATATCGTAATCGTGATGGTGATGGTGATGGTAGTACGAGGAC
ATGGTATATCTCCTTCTTAAAGTTAAACAAAATTATTTCTAGAGGGGAATTGTTATCCGCTCACAATTCC
CCTATAGTGAGTCGTATTAATTTCGCGGGATCGAGATCTCGATCCTCTACGCCGGACGCATCGTGGCCGG
CATCACCGGCGCCACAGGTGCGGTTGCTGGCGCCTATATCGCCGACATCACCGATGGGGAAGATCGGGCT
CGCCACTTCGGGCTCATGAGCGCTTGTTTCGGCGTGGGTATGGTGGCAGGCCCCGTGGCCGGGGGACTGT
TGGGCGCCATCTCCTTGCATGCACCATTCCTTGCGGCGGCGGTGCTCAACGGCCTCAACCTACTACTGGG
CTGCTTCCTAATGCAGGAGTCGCATAAGGGAGAGCGTCGAGATCCCGGACACCATCGAATGGCGCAAAAC
CTTTCGCGGTATGGCATGATAGCGCCCGGAAGAGAGTCAATTCAGGGTGGTGAATGTGAAACCAGTAACG
TTATACGATGTCGCAGAGTATGCCGGTGTCTCTTATCAGACCGTTTCCCGCGTGGTGAACCAGGCCAGCC
ACGTTTCTGCGAAAACGCGGGAAAAAGTGGAAGCGGCGATGGCGGAGCTGAATTACATTCCCAACCGCGT
GGCACAACAACTGGCGGGCAAACAGTCGTTGCTGATTGGCGTTGCCACCTCCAGTCTGGCCCTGCACGCG
CCGTCGCAAATTGTCGCGGCGATTAAATCTCGCGCCGATCAACTGGGTGCCAGCGTGGTGGTGTCGATGG
TAGAACGAAGCGGCGTCGAAGCCTGTAAAGCGGCGGTGCACAATCTTCTCGCGCAACGCGTCAGTGGGCT
GATCATTAACTATCCGCTGGATGACCAGGATGCCATTGCTGTGGAAGCTGCCTGCACTAATGTTCCGGCG
TTATTTCTTGATGTCTCTGACCAGACACCCATCAACAGTATTATTTTCTCCCATGAAGACGGTACGCGAC
TGGGCGTGGAGCATCTGGTCGCATTGGGTCACCAGCAAATCGCGCTGTTAGCGGGCCCATTAAGTTCTGT
CTCGGCGCGTCTGCGTCTGGCTGGCTGGCATAAATATCTCACTCGCAATCAAATTCAGCCGATAGCGGAA
CGGGAAGGCGACTGGAGTGCCATGTCCGGTTTTCAACAAACCATGCAAATGCTGAATGAGGGCATCGTTC
CCACTGCGATGCTGGTTGCCAACGATCAGATGGCGCTGGGCGCAATGCGCGCCATTACCGAGTCCGGGCT
GCGCGTTGGTGCGGATATCTCGGTAGTGGGATACGACGATACCGAAGACAGCTCATGTTATATCCCGCCG
TTAACCACCATCAAACAGGATTTTCGCCTGCTGGGGCAAACCAGCGTGGACCGCTTGCTGCAACTCTCTC
AGGGCCAGGCGGTGAAGGGCAATCAGCTGTTGCCCGTCTCACTGGTGAAAAGAAAAACCACCCTGGCGCC
CAATACGCAAACCGCCTCTCCCCGCGCGTTGGCCGATTCATTAATGCAGCTGGCACGACAGGTTTCCCGA
CTGGAAAGCGGGCAGTGAGCGCAACGCAATTAATGTAAGTTAGCTCACTCATTAGGCACCGGGATCTCGA
CCGATGCCCTTGAGAGCCTTCAACCCAGTCAGCTCCTTCCGGTGGGCGCGGGGCATGACTATCGTCGCCG
CACTTATGACTGTCTTCTTTATCATGCAACTCGTAGGACAGGTGCCGGCAGCGCTCTGGGTCATTTTCGG
CGAGGACCGCTTTCGCTGGAGCGCGACGATGATCGGCCTGTCGCTTGCGGTATTCGGAATCTTGCACGCC
CTCGCTCAAGCCTTCGTCACTGGTCCCGCCACCAAACGTTTCGGCGAGAAGCAGGCCATTATCGCCGGCA
TGGCGGCCCCACGGGTGCGCATGATCGTGCTCCTGTCGTTGAGGACCCGGCTAGGCTGGCGGGGTTGCCT
TACTGGTTAGCAGAATGAATCACCGATACGCGAGCGAACGTGAAGCGACTGCTGCTGCAAAACGTCTGCG
ACCTGAGCAACAACATGAATGGTCTTCGGTTTCCGTGTTTCGTAAAGTCTGGAAACGCGGAAGTCAGCGC
CCTGCACCATTATGTTCCGGATCTGCATCGCAGGATGCTGCTGGCTACCCTGTGGAACACCTACATCTGT
ATTAACGAAGCGCTGGCATTGACCCTGAGTGATTTTTCTCTGGTCCCGCCGCATCCATACCGCCAGTTGT
TTACCCTCACAACGTTCCAGTAACCGGGCATGTTCATCATCAGTAACCCGTATCGTGAGCATCCTCTCTC
GTTTCATCGGTATCATTACCCCCATGAACAGAAATCCCCCTTACACGGAGGCATCAGTGACCAAACAGGA
AAAAACCGCCCTTAACATGGCCCGCTTTATCAGAAGCCAGACATTAACGCTTCTGGAGAAACTCAACGAG
CTGGACGCGGATGAACAGGCAGACATCTGTGAATCGCTTCACGACCACGCTGATGAGCTTTACCGCAGCT
GCCTCGCGCGTTTCGGTGATGACGGTGAAAACCTCTGACACATGCAGCTCCCGGAGACGGTCACAGCTTG
TCTGTAAGCGGATGCCGGGAGCAGACAAGCCCGTCAGGGCGCGTCAGCGGGTGTTGGCGGGTGTCGGGGC
GCAGCCATGACCCAGTCACGTAGCGATAGCGGAGTGTATACTGGCTTAACTATGCGGCATCAGAGCAGAT
TGTACTGAGAGTGCACCATTGCGGTGTGAAATACCGCACAGATGCGTAAGGAGAAAATACCGCATCAGGC
GCTCTTCCGCTTCCTCGCTCACTGACTCGCTGCGCTCGGTCGTTCGGCTGCGGCGAGCGGTATCAGCTCA
CTCAAAGGCGGTAATACGGTTATCCACAGAATCAGGGGATAACGCAGGAAAGAACATGTGAGCAAAAGGC
CAGCAAAAGGCCAGGAACCGTAAAAAGGCCGCGTTGCTGGCGTTTTTCCATAGGCTCCGCCCCCCTGACG
AGCATCACAAAAATCGACGCTCAAGTCAGAGGTGGCGAAACCCGACAGGACTATAAAGATACCAGGCGTT
TCCCCCTGGAAGCTCCCTCGTGCGCTCTCCTGTTCCGACCCTGCCGCTTACCGGATACCTGTCCGCCTTT
CTCCCTTCGGGAAGCGTGGCGCTTTCTCATAGCTCACGCTGTAGGTATCTCAGTTCGGTGTAGGTCGTTC
GCTCCAAGCTGGGCTGTGTGCACGAACCCCCCGTTCAGCCCGACCGCTGCGCCTTATCCGGTAACTATCG
TCTTGAGTCCAACCCGGTAAGACACGACTTATCGCCACTGGCAGCAGCCACTGGTAACAGGATTAGCAGA
GCGAGGTATGTAGGCGGTGCTACAGAGTTCTTGAAGTGGTGGCCTAACTACGGCTACACTAGAAGGACAG
TATTTGGTATCTGCGCTCTGCTGAAGCCAGTTACCTTCGGAAAAAGAGTTGGTAGCTCTTGATCCGGCAA
ACAAACCACCGCTGGTAGCGGTGGTTTTTTTGTTTGCAAGCAGCAGATTACGCGCAGAAAAAAAGGATCT
CAAGAAGATCCTTTGATCTTTTCTACGGGGTCTGACGCTCAGTGGAACGAAAACTCACGTTAAGGGATTT
TGGTCATGAACAATAAAACTGTCTGCTTACATAAACAGTAATACAAGGGGTGTTATGAGCCATATTCAAC
GGGAAACGTCTTGCTCTAGGCCGCGATTAAATTCCAACATGGATGCTGATTTATATGGGTATAAATGGGC
TCGCGATAATGTCGGGCAATCAGGTGCGACAATCTATCGATTGTATGGGAAGCCCGATGCGCCAGAGTTG
TTTCTGAAACATGGCAAAGGTAGCGTTGCCAATGATGTTACAGATGAGATGGTCAGACTAAACTGGCTGA
CGGAATTTATGCCTCTTCCGACCATCAAGCATTTTATCCGTACTCCTGATGATGCATGGTTACTCACCAC
TGCGATCCCCGGGAAAACAGCATTCCAGGTATTAGAAGAATATCCTGATTCAGGTGAAAATATTGTTGAT
GCGCTGGTAGTGTTCCTGCGCCGGTTGCATTCGATTCCTGTTTGTAATTGTCCTTTTAACAGCGATCGCG
TATTTCGTCTCGCTCAGGCGCAATCACGAATGAATAACGGTTTGGTTGATGCGAGTGATTTTGATGACGA
GCGTAATGGCTGGCCTGTTGAACAAGTCTGGAAAGAAATGCATAAACTTTTGCCATTCTCACCGGATTCA
GTCGTCACTCATGGTGATTTCTCACTTGATAACCTTATTTTTGACGAGGGGAAATTAATAGGTTGTATTG
ATGTTGGACGAGTCGGAATCGCAGACCGATACCAGGATCTTGCCATCCTATGGAACTGCCTCGGTGAGTT
TTCTCCTTCATTACAGAAACGGCTTTTTCAAAAATATGGTATTGATAATCCTGATATGAATAAATTGCAG
TTTCATTTGATGCTCGATGAGTTTTTCTAAGAATTAATTCATGAGCGGATACATATTTGAATGTATTTAG
AAAAATAAACAAATAGGGGTTCCGCGCACATTTCCCCGAAAAGTGCCACCTAAATTGTAAGCGTTAATAT
TTTGTTAAAATTCGCGTTAAATTTTTGTTAAATCAGCTCATTTTTTAACCAATAGGCCGAAATCGGCAAA
ATCCCTTATAAATCAAAAGAATAGACCGAGATAGGGT
[37 nt withheld, positions 8858-8894]
AAAGAACGTGGACTCCAACGTCAAAGG
[49 nt withheld, positions 8922-8970]
T
[91 nt withheld, positions 8972-9062]
G
[124 nt withheld, positions 9064-9187]
CCCATTCGCCA
Features (pLannotate 1.2.2; 20 found; start..end, strand, type, name):
     26..73      -  terminator     T7 terminator: transcription terminator for bacteriophage T7 RNA polymerase
     81..130     -  CDS            SET1 (fragment): solubility-enhancement tag derived from T7 phage gene 10B
    149..4048    -  CDS            cas12a: CS12A_FRATN - Also known as cpf1 From Francisella tularensis subsp. novicida (strain U112).
   4058..4078    -  CDS            TEV site: tobacco etch virus (TEV) protease recognition and cleavage site
   4100..4119    -  CDS            8xHis (fragment): 8xHis affinity tag
   4139..4161    -  RBS            RBS: efficient ribosome binding site from bacteriophage T7 gene 10 (Olins and Rangwala, 1989)
   4176..4200    -  protein_bind   lac operator: The lac repressor binds to the lac operator to inhibit transcription in E. coli. This inhibition can be relieved by adding lactose or isopropyl-β-D-thiogalactopyranoside (IPTG). lac repressor encoded by lacI
   4201..4219    -  promoter       T7 promoter: promoter for bacteriophage T7 RNA polymerase
   4241..4520    +  CDS            TcR (fragment): tetracycline efflux protein; tet; confers resistance to tetracycline
   4528..4605    +  promoter       lacI promoter: lacI
   4606..5688    +  CDS            lacI: lac repressor; lacI; The lac repressor binds to the lac operator to inhibit transcription in E. coli. This inhibition can be relieved by adding lactose or isopropyl-β-D-thiogalactopyranoside (IPTG).
   5701..5722    +  protein_bind   CAP binding site: CAP binding activates transcription in the presence of cAMP. E. coli catabolite activator protein
   5737..6028    +  CDS            TcR (fragment): tetracycline efflux protein; tet; confers resistance to tetracycline
   6100..6480    -  CDS            YPB1_ECOLX: Protein predicted: Swiss-Prot protein existence level 4. From Escherichia coli.
   6497..6688    +  CDS            rop: Rop protein, which maintains plasmids at low copy number; rop
   6790..6929    +  misc_feature   bom: basis of mobility region from pBR322
   7115..7703    -  rep_origin     ori: high-copy-number ColE1/pMB1/pBR322/pUC origin of replication
   7825..8640    +  CDS            KanR: aminoglycoside phosphotransferase; aph(3')-Ia; confers resistance to kanamycin in bacteria or G418 (Geneticin®) in eukaryotes
   8649..8706    -  promoter       AmpR promoter (fragment): bla
   8759..9187    -  rep_origin     f1 ori (sequence partly withheld): f1 bacteriophage origin of replication; arrow indicates direction of (+) strand synthesis
