[The description below was written by a language model from this plasmid's Addgene catalogue record and pLannotate feature annotations shown in this document.]
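Description:
PET28-FnCas12a-EP16 is a bacterial expression plasmid of about 9.2 kb, built on a pET28 backbone, for producing an engineered variant of the Francisella novicida CRISPR nuclease Cas12a (Cpf1) in E. coli. It is selected with kanamycin through an aminoglycoside phosphotransferase (KanR) gene and replicates from a ColE1/pBR322-type origin. The annotated sequence also contains the rop gene and the bom mobilisation region typical of pBR322-derived pET vectors, although the catalogue entry lists the plasmid as high copy. An f1 origin is present as well, along with short tetracycline-resistance and AmpR promoter fragments that appear to be non-functional backbone remnants.

The cas12a coding sequence sits in a standard pET expression cassette: a T7 promoter with an adjacent lac operator, the T7 gene 10 ribosome binding site, and a T7 terminator, with a plasmid-borne lacI gene supplying the repressor. Expression therefore depends on a host that provides T7 RNA polymerase and is inducible with IPTG. The protein carries an N-terminal polyhistidine tag (recorded as 6×His) followed by a TEV protease site, which allows affinity purification and later tag removal. A short fragment annotated as a solubility tag lies just downstream of the gene, but the record does not indicate whether it is translated as part of the protein.

The EP16 variant carries six substitutions: K180S, N607R, K613V, D616N, N617R and K660R. According to the record, these broaden PAM recognition to YN (Y = C or T), TAC and CAA sequences. The associated work concerns Cas12a-assisted one-pot seamless DNA editing, which suggests the plasmid is used to produce purified nuclease with relaxed PAM requirements for such applications.
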