Addgene plasmid #183636: PET28-FnCas12a-EP16
Purpose: PET28-FnCas12a-EP16 can efficiently recognize a broad range of PAM sequences including YN (Y = C or T), TAC and CAA.
Depositing lab: Yunzi Luo. Depositing organization: Tianjin University. Publication: Improved CRISPR-Cas12a-assisted one-pot DNA editing method enables seamless DNA editing. Wang L, Wang H, Liu H, Zhao Q, Liu B, Wang L, Zhang J, Zhu J, Bao R, Luo Y. Biotechnol Bioeng. 2019 Jun;116(6):1463-1474. doi: 10.1002/bit.26938. Epub 2019 Feb 11. PubMed 30730047.
Backbone
  Vector backbone: PET28
  Vector type: Bacterial Expression, CRISPR
Growth in bacteria
  Bacterial resistance: Kanamycin, 50 μg/mL
  Growth temperature: 37°C
  Growth strain: NEB Stable
  Copy number: High Copy
Gene/Insert
  Gene/Insert name: FnCas12a-EP16
  Species: Synthetic
  Mutation: N607R, K613V, N617R, K180S, K660R, D616N
  Tag / fusion protein: 6×His Tag (N terminal on insert)
  Cloning method: Gibson Cloning
  Sequencing primers: 5′ unknown
Terms and licenses: Academic/Nonprofit Terms; Industry Terms: Not Available to Industry
How to cite: PET28-FnCas12a-EP16 was a gift from Yunzi Luo (Addgene plasmid # 183636 ; http://n2t.net/addgene:183636 ; RRID:Addgene_183636)
